Addgene plasmid #108868: pLJM1 EGFP-Tau
Purpose: Expresses EGFP linked to human Tau
Depositing lab: Gabriele Kaminski Schierle. Depositing organization: University of Cambridge.
Backbone
  Vector backbone: pLJM1
  Backbone size w/o insert (bp): 7317
  Modifications to backbone: EGFP-Tau cloned from Addgene plasmid #46904 and inserted into Addgene plasmid #19319.
  Vector type: Mammalian Expression, Lentiviral
  Selectable markers: Puromycin
Growth in bacteria
  Bacterial resistance: Ampicillin, 100 μg/mL
  Growth temperature: 37°C
  Growth strain: NEB Stable
  Copy number: Unknown
Gene/Insert
  Gene/Insert name: Tau (alt name: MAPT)
  Species: H. sapiens (human)
  Insert size (bp): 1884
  Mutation: human four-repeat tau lacking the N-terminal sequences (4R0N) and containing exons 1, 4 and 5, 7, and 9–13, intron 13, and exon 14
  Entrez Gene: MAPT (a.k.a. DDPAC, FTD1, FTDP-17, MAPTL, MSTD, MTBT1, MTBT2, PPND, PPP1R103, TAU, Tau-PHF6, tau-40)
  Promoter: CMV
  Tag / fusion protein: EGFP
  Cloning method: Restriction Enzyme; 5′ cloning site NheI (unknown if destroyed); 3′ cloning site BstB1 (unknown if destroyed)
  Sequencing primers: 5′ CMV_F
Terms and licenses: Academic/Nonprofit Terms; Industry Terms: Not Available to Industry
How to cite: pLJM1 EGFP-Tau was a gift from Gabriele Kaminski Schierle (Addgene plasmid # 108868 ; http://n2t.net/addgene:108868 ; RRID:Addgene_108868)
