[The description below was written by a language model from this plasmid's Addgene catalogue record and pLannotate feature annotations shown in this document.]
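Description:
pLJM1 EGFP-Tau is a lentiviral transfer plasmid for mammalian expression of human Tau (MAPT) fused to EGFP, built by moving an EGFP-Tau cassette from an earlier plasmid into the pLJM1 backbone by restriction cloning. In bacteria it is maintained through a high-copy ColE1/pUC-type origin and selected with ampicillin via β-lactamase. An f1 origin, an SV40 origin and remnants of a lac/lacZα cloning region with T3 and T7 promoters are also present as backbone carry-over.

The viral portion has a third-generation, self-inactivating layout. An RSV promoter drives a truncated HIV-1 5' LTR to produce the genomic RNA in packaging cells. This is followed by the Ψ packaging signal with a gag fragment, the Rev response element for Rev-dependent nuclear export, a cPPT/CTS element and a ΔU3 3' LTR that silences LTR promoter activity after integration. An SV40 polyadenylation signal lies downstream of the 3' LTR. Within the provirus, the CMV enhancer/promoter, preceded by a leftover U6 promoter fragment, drives the EGFP coding sequence placed immediately upstream of Tau, so EGFP sits at the N-terminus of the fusion. The record describes the Tau insert as the four-repeat isoform lacking the N-terminal inserts (4R0N). A separate human PGK promoter expresses puromycin N-acetyltransferase, allowing selection of transduced or transfected cells with puromycin.

The annotated 9,217 nt sequence is consistent with the stated backbone and insert sizes. The stated purpose is simply to express EGFP linked to human Tau. The design suits stable delivery of fluorescently labelled Tau to mammalian cells, where its localisation can be followed by fluorescence.
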