Features (pLannotate 1.2.2; 29 found; start..end, strand, type, name):
      1..19      +  promoter       T3 promoter: promoter for bacteriophage T3 RNA polymerase
     47..273     +  promoter       RSV promoter: Rous sarcoma virus enhancer/promoter
    274..454     +  LTR            5' LTR (truncated): truncated 5' long terminal repeat (LTR) from HIV-1
    501..626     +  misc_feature   HIV-1 Ψ: packaging signal of human immunodeficiency virus type 1
    610..973     +  CDS            HIV-1 gag (fragment): gag protein from human immunodeficiency virus 1; gag
   1119..1352    +  misc_feature   RRE: The Rev response element (RRE) of HIV-1 allows for Rev-dependent mRNA export from the nucleus to the cytoplasm.
   1729..1829    +  CDS            Rev (fragment): human immunodeficiency virus 1 (HIV-1) Rev protein; rev; enhances nuclear export of unspliced and incompletely spliced viral mRNAs
   1879..2062    +  promoter       U6 promoter (fragment): RNA polymerase III promoter for human U6 snRNA
   2053..2187    +  enhancer       CMV enhancer (fragment): human cytomegalovirus immediate early enhancer; contains an 18-bp deletion relative to the standard CMV enhancer
   2188..2391    +  promoter       CMV promoter: human cytomegalovirus (CMV) immediate early promoter
   2441..3157    +  CDS            EGFP: EGFP is a basic (constitutively fluorescent) green fluorescent protein published in 1996, derived from Aequorea victoria. It is reported to be a rapidly-maturing weak dimer with moderate acid sensitivity.
   3164..4309    +  CDS            MAPT (fragment) (sequence partly withheld): TAU_SPECI - Experimental evidence at protein level: Swiss-Prot protein existence level 1. Promotes microtubule assembly and stability, and might be involved in the establishment and maintenance of neuronal polarity. The C-terminus binds axonal microtubules while the N-terminus binds neural plasma membrane components, suggesting that tau functions as a linker protein between both. Axonal polarity is predetermined by tau localization (in the neuronal cell) in the domain of the cell body defined by the centrosome. The short isoforms allow plasticity of the cytoskeleton whereas the longer isoforms
   4357..4474    +  misc_feature   cPPT/CTS: central polypurine tract and central termination sequence of HIV-1
   4523..5033    +  promoter       hPGK promoter: human phosphoglycerate kinase 1 promoter
   5055..5654    +  CDS            PuroR: puromycin N-acetyltransferase; pac from Streptomyces alboniger; confers resistance to puromycin
   5697..5780    +  CDS            nef (fragment): NEF_HV1Z2 - Experimental evidence at protein level: Swiss-Prot protein existence level 1. Extracellular Nef protein targets CD4(+) T-lymphocytes for apoptosis by interacting with CXCR4 surface receptors. From Human immunodeficiency virus type 1 group M subtype D (isolate Z2/CDC-Z34) (HIV-1).
   5782..6015    +  LTR            3' LTR (ΔU3): self-inactivating 3' long terminal repeat (LTR) from HIV-1
   6087..6208    +  polyA_signal   SV40 poly(A) signal: SV40 polyadenylation signal
   6248..6383    +  rep_origin     SV40 ori: SV40 origin of replication
   6404..6422    -  promoter       T7 promoter: promoter for bacteriophage T7 RNA polymerase
   6430..6585    +  CDS            lacZα (fragment): LacZα fragment of β-galactosidase; lacZ fragment
   6590..7018    +  rep_origin     f1 ori (sequence partly withheld): f1 bacteriophage origin of replication; arrow indicates direction of (+) strand synthesis
   7071..7175    +  promoter       AmpR promoter: bla
   7176..8036    +  CDS            AmpR: β-lactamase; bla; confers resistance to ampicillin, carbenicillin, and related antibiotics
   8207..8795    +  rep_origin     ori: high-copy-number ColE1/pMB1/pBR322/pUC origin of replication
   8978..9070    +  CDS            lacI (fragment): lac repressor; lacI; The lac repressor binds to the lac operator to inhibit transcription in E. coli. This inhibition can be relieved by adding lactose or isopropyl-β-D-thiogalactopyranoside (IPTG).
   9083..9104    +  protein_bind   CAP binding site: CAP binding activates transcription in the presence of cAMP. E. coli catabolite activator protein
   9119..9149    +  promoter       lac promoter: promoter for the E. coli lac operon
   9157..9173    +  protein_bind   lac operator: The lac repressor binds to the lac operator to inhibit transcription in E. coli. This inhibition can be relieved by adding lactose or isopropyl-β-D-thiogalactopyranoside (IPTG). lac repressor encoded by lacI
>Addgene plasmid #108868 | pLJM1 EGFP-Tau | addgene full sequence | sequence record 237064 | Addgene NGS Result
AATTAACCCTCACTAAAGGGAACAAAAGCTGGAGCTGCAAGCTTAATGTAGTCTTATGCAATACTCTTGT
AGTCTTGCAACATGGTAACGATGAGTTAGCAACATGCCTTACAAGGAGAGAAAAAGCACCGTGCATGCCG
ATTGGTGGAAGTAAGGTGGTACGATCGTGCCTTATTAGGAAGGCAACAGACGGGTCTGACATGGATTGGA
CGAACCACTGAATTGCCGCATTGCAGAGATATTGTATTTAAGTGCCTAGCTCGATACATAAACGGGTCTC
TCTGGTTAGACCAGATCTGAGCCTGGGAGCTCTCTGGCTAACTAGGGAACCCACTGCTTAAGCCTCAATA
AAGCTTGCCTTGAGTGCTTCAAGTAGTGTGTGCCCGTCTGTTGTGTGACTCTGGTAACTAGAGATCCCTC
AGACCCTTTTAGTCAGTGTGGAAAATCTCTAGCAGTGGCGCCCGAACAGGGACTTGAAAGCGAAAGGGAA
ACCAGAGGAGCTCTCTCGACGCAGGACTCGGCTTGCTGAAGCGCGCACGGCAAGAGGCGAGGGGCGGCGA
CTGGTGAGTACGCCAAAAATTTTGACTAGCGGAGGCTAGAAGGAGAGAGATGGGTGCGAGAGCGTCAGTA
TTAAGCGGGGGAGAATTAGATCGCGATGGGAAAAAATTCGGTTAAGGCCAGGGGGAAAGAAAAAATATAA
ATTAAAACATATAGTATGGGCAAGCAGGGAGCTAGAACGATTCGCAGTTAATCCTGGCCTGTTAGAAACA
TCAGAAGGCTGTAGACAAATACTGGGACAGCTACAACCATCCCTTCAGACAGGATCAGAAGAACTTAGAT
CATTATATAATACAGTAGCAACCCTCTATTGTGTGCATCAAAGGATAGAGATAAAAGACACCAAGGAAGC
TTTAGACAAGATAGAGGAAGAGCAAAACAAAAGTAAGACCACCGCACAGCAAGCGGCCGCTGATCTTCAG
ACCTGGAGGAGGAGATATGAGGGACAATTGGAGAAGTGAATTATATAAATATAAAGTAGTAAAAATTGAA
CCATTAGGAGTAGCACCCACCAAGGCAAAGAGAAGAGTGGTGCAGAGAGAAAAAAGAGCAGTGGGAATAG
GAGCTTTGTTCCTTGGGTTCTTGGGAGCAGCAGGAAGCACTATGGGCGCAGCGTCAATGACGCTGACGGT
ACAGGCCAGACAATTATTGTCTGGTATAGTGCAGCAGCAGAACAATTTGCTGAGGGCTATTGAGGCGCAA
CAGCATCTGTTGCAACTCACAGTCTGGGGCATCAAGCAGCTCCAGGCAAGAATCCTGGCTGTGGAAAGAT
ACCTAAAGGATCAACAGCTCCTGGGGATTTGGGGTTGCTCTGGAAAACTCATTTGCACCACTGCTGTGCC
TTGGAATGCTAGTTGGAGTAATAAATCTCTGGAACAGATTTGGAATCACACGACCTGGATGGAGTGGGAC
AGAGAAATTAACAATTACACAAGCTTAATACACTCCTTAATTGAAGAATCGCAAAACCAGCAAGAAAAGA
ATGAACAAGAATTATTGGAATTAGATAAATGGGCAAGTTTGTGGAATTGGTTTAACATAACAAATTGGCT
GTGGTATATAAAATTATTCATAATGATAGTAGGAGGCTTGGTAGGTTTAAGAATAGTTTTTGCTGTACTT
TCTATAGTGAATAGAGTTAGGCAGGGATATTCACCATTATCGTTTCAGACCCACCTCCCAACCCCGAGGG
GACCCGACAGGCCCGAAGGAATAGAAGAAGAAGGTGGAGAGAGAGACAGAGACAGATCCATTCGATTAGT
GAACGGATCTCGACGGTATCGATCACGAGACTAGCCTCGAGCGGCCGCCCCCTTCACCGAGGGCCTATTT
CCCATGATTCCTTCATATTTGCATATACGATACAAGGCTGTTAGAGAGATAATTGGAATTAATTTGACTG
TAAACACAAAGATATTAGTACAAAATACGTGACGTAGAAAGTAATAATTTCTTGGGTAGTTTGCAGTTTT
AAAATTATGTTTTAAAATGGACTATCATATGCCAAGTACGCCCCCTATTGACGTCAATGACGGTAAATGG
CCCGCCTGGCATTATGCCCAGTACATGACCTTATGGGACTTTCCTACTTGGCAGTACATCTACGTATTAG
TCATCGCTATTACCATGGTGATGCGGTTTTGGCAGTACATCAATGGGCGTGGATAGCGGTTTGACTCACG
GGGATTTCCAAGTCTCCACCCCATTGACGTCAATGGGAGTTTGTTTTGGCACCAAAATCAACGGGACTTT
CCAAAATGTCGTAACAACTCCGCCCCATTGACGCAAATGGGCGGTAGGCGTGTACGGTGGGAGGTCTATA
TAAGCAGAGCTGGTTTAGTGAACCGTCAGATCCGCTAGCGCTACCGGTATGGTCGCCACCATGGTGAGCA
AGGGCGAGGAGCTGTTCACCGGGGTGGTGCCCATCCTGGTCGAGCTGGACGGCGACGTAAACGGCCACAA
GTTCAGCGTGTCCGGCGAGGGCGAGGGCGATGCCACCTACGGCAAGCTGACCCTGAAGTTCATCTGCACC
ACCGGCAAGCTGCCCGTGCCCTGGCCCACCCTCGTGACCACCCTGACCTACGGCGTGCAGTGCTTCAGCC
GCTACCCCGACCACATGAAGCAGCACGACTTCTTCAAGTCCGCCATGCCCGAAGGCTACGTCCAGGAGCG
CACCATCTTCTTCAAGGACGACGGCAACTACAAGACCCGCGCCGAGGTGAAGTTCGAGGGCGACACCCTG
GTGAACCGCATCGAGCTGAAGGGCATCGACTTCAAGGAGGACGGCAACATCCTGGGGCACAAGCTGGAGT
ACAACTACAACAGCCACAACGTCTATATCATGGCCGACAAGCAGAAGAACGGCATCAAGGTGAACTTCAA
GATCCGCCACAACATCGAGGACGGCAGCGTGCAGCTCGCCGACCACTACCAGCAGAACACCCCCATCGGC
GACGGCCCCGTGCTGCTGCCCGACAACCACTACCTGAGCAACCAGTCCGCCCTGAGCAAAGACCCCAACG
AGAAGCGCGATCACATGGTCCTGCTGGAGTTCGTGACCGCCGCCGGGATCACTCTCGGCATGGACGAGCT
GTACAAGGGATCCGCTGAGCCCCGCCAGGAGTTCGAAGTGATGGAAGATCACGCTGGGACGTACGGGTTG
GGGGACAGGAAAGATCAGGGGGGCTACACCATGCACCAAGACCAAGAGGGTGACACGGACGCTGGCCTGA
AAGCTGAAGAAGCAGGCATTGGAGACACCCCCAGCCTGGAAGACGAAGCTGCTGGTCACGTGACCCAAGC
TCGCATGGTCAGTAAAAGCAAAGACGGGACTGGAAGCGATGACAAAAAAGCCAAGGGGGCTGATGGTAAA
ACGAAGATCGCCACACCGCGGGGAGCAGCCCCTCCAGGCCAGAAGGGCCAGGCCAACGCCACCAGGATTC
CAGCAAAAACCCCGCCCGCTCCAAAGACACCACCCAGCTCTGGTGAACCTCCAAAATCAGGGGATCGCAG
CGGCTACAGCAGCCCCGGCTCCCCAGGCACTCCCGGCAGCCGCTCCCGCACCCCGTCCCTTCCAACCCCA
CCCACCCGGGAGCCCAAGAAGGTGGCAGTGGTCCGTACTCCACCCAAGTCGCCGTCTTCCGCCAAGAGCC
GCCTG
[387 nt withheld, positions 3716-4102]
ACCCACAAGCTGACCTTCCGCGAGAACGCCAAAGCCAAGACAGACCACGGGGCGGAGATCGTGTACAAGT
CGCCAGTGGTGTCTGGGGACACGTCTCCACGGCATCTCAGCAATGTCTCCTCCACCGGCAGCATCGACAT
GGTAGACTCGCCCCAGCTCGCCACGCTAGCTGACGAGGTGTCTGCCTCCCTGGCCAAGCAGGGTTTGTGA
TAAGAATTCTCGACCTCGAGACAAATGGCAGTATTCATCCACAATTTTAAAAGAAAAGGGGGGATTGGGG
GGTACAGTGCAGGGGAAAGAATAGTAGACATAATAGCAACAGACATACAAACTAAAGAATTACAAAAACA
AATTACAAAAATTCAAAATTTTCGGGTTTATTACAGGGACAGCAGAGATCCACTTTGGCCGCGGCTCGAG
GGGGTTGGGGTTGCGCCTTTTCCAAGGCAGCCCTGGGTTTGCGCAGGGACGCGGCTGCTCTGGGCGTGGT
TCCGGGAAACGCAGCGGCGCCGACCCTGGGTCTCGCACATTCTTCACGTCCGTTCGCAGCGTCACCCGGA
TCTTCGCCGCTACCCTTGTGGGCCCCCCGGCGACGCTTCCTGCTCCGCCCCTAAGTCGGGAAGGTTCCTT
GCGGTTCGCGGCGTGCCGGACGTGACAAACGGAAGCCGCACGTCTCACTAGTACCCTCGCAGACGGACAG
CGCCAGGGAGCAATGGCAGCGCGCCGACCGCGATGGGCTGTGGCCAATAGCGGCTGCTCAGCAGGGCGCG
CCGAGAGCAGCGGCCGGGAAGGGGCGGTGCGGGAGGCGGGGTGTGGGGCGGTAGTGTGGGCCCTGTTCCT
GCCCGCGCGGTGTTCCGCATTCTGCAAGCCTCCGGAGCGCACGTCGGCAGTCGGCTCCCTCGTTGACCGA
ATCACCGACCTCTCTCCCCAGGGGGATCCACCGGAGCTTACCATGACCGAGTACAAGCCCACGGTGCGCC
TCGCCACCCGCGACGACGTCCCCAGGGCCGTACGCACCCTCGCCGCCGCGTTCGCCGACTACCCCGCCAC
GCGCCACACCGTCGATCCGGACCGCCACATCGAGCGGGTCACCGAGCTGCAAGAACTCTTCCTCACGCGC
GTCGGGCTCGACATCGGCAAGGTGTGGGTCGCGGACGACGGCGCCGCGGTGGCGGTCTGGACCACGCCGG
AGAGCGTCGAAGCGGGGGCGGTGTTCGCCGAGATCGGCCCGCGCATGGCCGAGTTGAGCGGTTCCCGGCT
GGCCGCGCAGCAACAGATGGAAGGCCTCCTGGCGCCGCACCGGCCCAAGGAGCCCGCGTGGTTCCTGGCC
ACCGTCGGCGTCTCGCCCGACCACCAGGGCAAGGGTCTGGGCAGCGCCGTCGTGCTCCCCGGAGTGGAGG
CGGCCGAGCGCGCCGGGGTGCCCGCCTTCCTGGAGACCTCCGCGCCCCGCAACCTCCCCTTCTACGAGCG
GCTCGGCTTCACCGTCACCGCCGACGTCGAGGTGCCCGAAGGACCGCGCACCTGGTGCATGACCCGCAAG
CCCGGTGCCTGACGCCCGCCCCACGACCCGCAGCGCCCGACCGAAAGGAGCGCACGACCCCATGCATCGG
TACCTTTAAGACCAATGACTTACAAGGCAGCTGTAGATCTTAGCCACTTTTTAAAAGAAAAGGGGGGACT
GGAAGGGCTAATTCACTCCCAACGAAGACAAGATCTGCTTTTTGCTTGTACTGGGTCTCTCTGGTTAGAC
CAGATCTGAGCCTGGGAGCTCTCTGGCTAACTAGGGAACCCACTGCTTAAGCCTCAATAAAGCTTGCCTT
GAGTGCTTCAAGTAGTGTGTGCCCGTCTGTTGTGTGACTCTGGTAACTAGAGATCCCTCAGACCCTTTTA
GTCAGTGTGGAAAATCTCTAGCAGTAGTAGTTCATGTCATCTTATTATTCAGTATTTATAACTTGCAAAG
AAATGAATATCAGAGAGTGAGAGGAACTTGTTTATTGCAGCTTATAATGGTTACAAATAAAGCAATAGCA
TCACAAATTTCACAAATAAAGCATTTTTTTCACTGCATTCTAGTTGTGGTTTGTCCAAACTCATCAATGT
ATCTTATCATGTCTGGCTCTAGCTATCCCGCCCCTAACTCCGCCCATCCCGCCCCTAACTCCGCCCAGTT
CCGCCCATTCTCCGCCCCATGGCTGACTAATTTTTTTTATTTATGCAGAGGCCGAGGCCGCCTCGGCCTC
TGAGCTATTCCAGAAGTAGTGAGGAGGCTTTTTTGGAGGCCTAGGGACGTACCCAATTCGCCCTATAGTG
AGTCGTATTACGCGCGCTCACTGGCCGTCGTTTTACAACGTCGTGACTGGGAAAACCCTGGCGTTACCCA
ACTTAATCGCCTTGCAGCACATCCCCCTTTCGCCAGCTGGCGTAATAGCGAAGAGGCCCGCACCGATCGC
CCTTCCCAACAGTTGCGCAGCCTGAATGGCGAATGGG
[124 nt withheld, positions 6590-6713]
C
[91 nt withheld, positions 6715-6805]
A
[49 nt withheld, positions 6807-6855]
CCTTTGACGTTGGAGTCCACGTTCTTT
[37 nt withheld, positions 6883-6919]
ACCCTATCTCGGTCTATTCTTTTGATTTATAAGGGATTTTGCCGATTTCGGCCTATTGGTTAAAAAATGA
GCTGATTTAACAAAAATTTAACGCGAATTTTAACAAAATATTAACGCTTACAATTTAGGTGGCACTTTTC
GGGGAAATGTGCGCGGAACCCCTATTTGTTTATTTTTCTAAATACATTCAAATATGTATCCGCTCATGAG
ACAATAACCCTGATAAATGCTTCAATAATATTGAAAAAGGAAGAGTATGAGTATTCAACATTTCCGTGTC
GCCCTTATTCCCTTTTTTGCGGCATTTTGCCTTCCTGTTTTTGCTCACCCAGAAACGCTGGTGAAAGTAA
AAGATGCTGAAGATCAGTTGGGTGCACGAGTGGGTTACATCGAACTGGATCTCAACAGCGGTAAGATCCT
TGAGAGTTTTCGCCCCGAAGAACGTTTTCCAATGATGAGCACTTTTAAAGTTCTGCTATGTGGCGCGGTA
TTATCCCGTATTGACGCCGGGCAAGAGCAACTCGGTCGCCGCATACACTATTCTCAGAATGACTTGGTTG
AGTACTCACCAGTCACAGAAAAGCATCTTACGGATGGCATGACAGTAAGAGAATTATGCAGTGCTGCCAT
AACCATGAGTGATAACACTGCGGCCAACTTACTTCTGACAACGATCGGAGGACCGAAGGAGCTAACCGCT
TTTTTGCACAACATGGGGGATCATGTAACTCGCCTTGATCGTTGGGAACCGGAGCTGAATGAAGCCATAC
CAAACGACGAGCGTGACACCACGATGCCTGTAGCAATGGCAACAACGTTGCGCAAACTATTAACTGGCGA
ACTACTTACTCTAGCTTCCCGGCAACAATTAATAGACTGGATGGAGGCGGATAAAGTTGCAGGACCACTT
CTGCGCTCGGCCCTTCCGGCTGGCTGGTTTATTGCTGATAAATCTGGAGCCGGTGAGCGTGGGTCTCGCG
GTATCATTGCAGCACTGGGGCCAGATGGTAAGCCCTCCCGTATCGTAGTTATCTACACGACGGGGAGTCA
GGCAACTATGGATGAACGAAATAGACAGATCGCTGAGATAGGTGCCTCACTGATTAAGCATTGGTAACTG
TCAGACCAAGTTTACTCATATATACTTTAGATTGATTTAAAACTTCATTTTTAATTTAAAAGGATCTAGG
TGAAGATCCTTTTTGATAATCTCATGACCAAAATCCCTTAACGTGAGTTTTCGTTCCACTGAGCGTCAGA
CCCCGTAGAAAAGATCAAAGGATCTTCTTGAGATCCTTTTTTTCTGCGCGTAATCTGCTGCTTGCAAACA
AAAAAACCACCGCTACCAGCGGTGGTTTGTTTGCCGGATCAAGAGCTACCAACTCTTTTTCCGAAGGTAA
CTGGCTTCAGCAGAGCGCAGATACCAAATACTGTTCTTCTAGTGTAGCCGTAGTTAGGCCACCACTTCAA
GAACTCTGTAGCACCGCCTACATACCTCGCTCTGCTAATCCTGTTACCAGTGGCTGCTGCCAGTGGCGAT
AAGTCGTGTCTTACCGGGTTGGACTCAAGACGATAGTTACCGGATAAGGCGCAGCGGTCGGGCTGAACGG
GGGGTTCGTGCACACAGCCCAGCTTGGAGCGAACGACCTACACCGAACTGAGATACCTACAGCGTGAGCT
ATGAGAAAGCGCCACGCTTCCCGAAGGGAGAAAGGCGGACAGGTATCCGGTAAGCGGCAGGGTCGGAACA
GGAGAGCGCACGAGGGAGCTTCCAGGGGGAAACGCCTGGTATCTTTATAGTCCTGTCGGGTTTCGCCACC
TCTGACTTGAGCGTCGATTTTTGTGATGCTCGTCAGGGGGGCGGAGCCTATGGAAAAACGCCAGCAACGC
GGCCTTTTTACGGTTCCTGGCCTTTTGCTGGCCTTTTGCTCACATGTTCTTTCCTGCGTTATCCCCTGAT
TCTGTGGATAACCGTATTACCGCCTTTGAGTGAGCTGATACCGCTCGCCGCAGCCGAACGACCGAGCGCA
GCGAGTCAGTGAGCGAGGAAGCGGAAGAGCGCCCAATACGCAAACCGCCTCTCCCCGCGCGTTGGCCGAT
TCATTAATGCAGCTGGCACGACAGGTTTCCCGACTGGAAAGCGGGCAGTGAGCGCAACGCAATTAATGTG
AGTTAGCTCACTCATTAGGCACCCCAGGCTTTACACTTTATGCTTCCGGCTCGTATGTTGTGTGGAATTG
TGAGCGGATAACAATTTCACACAGGAAACAGCTATGACCATGATTACGCCAAGCGCGC
