>Addgene plasmid #108868 | pLJM1 EGFP-Tau | depositor partial sequence | sequence record 205168 | EGFP- GS linker-Tau partial ORF
NNNNNGGTCGCCNCCATGGTGAGCAGGGCGAGGAGCTGTTCACCGGGGTGGTGCCCATCCTGGTCGAGCT
GGACGGCGACGTAAACGGCCACAAGTTCAGCGTGTCCGGCGAGGGCGAGGGCGATGCCACCTACGGCAAG
CTGACCCTGAAGTTCATCTGCACCACCGGCAAGCTGCCCGTGCCCTGGCCCACCCTCGTGACCACCCTGA
CCTACGGCGTGCAGTGCTTCAGCCGCTACCCCGACCACATGAAGCAGCACGACTTCTTCAAGTCCGCCAT
GCCCGAAGGCTACGTCCAGGAGCGCACCATCTTCTTCAAGGACGACGGCAACTACAAGACCCGCGCCGAG
GTGAAGTTCGAGGGCGACACCCTGGTGAACCGCATCGAGCTGAAGGGCATCGACTTCAAGGAGGACGGCA
ACATCCTGGGGCACAAGCTGGAGTACAACTACAACAGCCACAACGTCTATATCATGGCCGACAAGCAGAA
GAACGGCATCAAGGTGAACTTCAAGATCCGCCACAACATCGAGGACGGCAGCGTGCAGCTCGCCGACCAC
TACCAGCAGAACACCCCCATCGGCGACGGCCCCGTGCTGCTGCCCGACAACCACTACCTGAGCAACCAGT
CCGCCCTGAGCAAAGACCCCAACGAGAAGCGCGATCACATGGTCCTGCTGGAGTTCGTGACCGCCGCCGG
GATCACTCTCGGCATGGACGAGCTGTACAAGGGATCCGCTGAGCCCCGCCAGGAGTTCGAAGTGATGGAA
GATCACGCTGGGACGTACGGGTTGGGGGACAGGAAAGATCAGGGGGGCTACACCATGCACCAAGACCAAG
AGGGTGACACGGACGCTGGCCTGAAAGCTGAAGAAGCAGGCATTGGAGACACCCCCAGCCTGGNAAGACG
AAGCTGCTGGTCACGTGACCCAAGCTCGCATGGTCAGTAAAAGCA
